Addgene plasmid #218744: pAAV-Ef1a-ConVERGD-eGFP-W3SL
Purpose: Provides AND intersectional (Cre+Flp) expression of eGFP
Depositing lab: Lindsay Schwarz. Depositing organization: St. Jude Children's Research Hospital. Publication: A Novel Single Vector Intersectional AAV Strategy for Interrogating Cellular Diversity and Brain Function. Hughes AC, Pollard BG, Xu B, Gammons JW, Chapman P, Bikoff JB, Schwarz LA. bioRxiv. 2023 Feb 8:2023.02.07.527312. doi: 10.1101/2023.02.07.527312. Preprint. PubMed 36798174.
Backbone
  Vector backbone: pAAV
  Backbone manufacturer: Azenta Life Sciences
  Vector type: AAV
Growth in bacteria
  Bacterial resistance: Ampicillin, 100 μg/mL
  Growth temperature: 30°C
  Growth strain: NEB Stable
  Copy number: Low Copy
Gene/Insert
  Gene/Insert name: eGFP
  Species: Synthetic
  Promoter: Ef1a
  Cloning method: Other
Terms and licenses: Academic/Nonprofit Terms; Industry Terms: Not Available to Industry
Depositor comments: Please visit https://doi.org/10.1101/2023.02.07.527312 for bioRxiv preprint.
How to cite: pAAV-Ef1a-ConVERGD-eGFP-W3SL was a gift from Lindsay Schwarz (Addgene plasmid # 218744 ; http://n2t.net/addgene:218744 ; RRID:Addgene_218744)
