[The description below was written by a language model from this plasmid's Addgene catalogue record and pLannotate feature annotations shown in this document.]
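Description:
pAAV-Ef1a-ConVERGD-eGFP-W3SL is an AAV transfer plasmid of about 6 kb, built on a pAAV backbone, that gives AND-type intersectional expression of eGFP: the reporter is meant to appear only in cells containing both Cre and Flp recombinases. In bacteria it is maintained through a ColE1/pUC-type origin and selected with ampicillin via the β-lactamase gene. The catalogue lists it as low copy and grown in a recombination-deficient stable strain, which is usual for plasmids carrying repeat-rich AAV2 inverted terminal repeats. The annotation finds one complete ITR downstream of the cassette and only short ITR fragments upstream. This may reflect the difficulty of sequencing or annotating these hairpin structures rather than a true truncation. Remnants of lac, rop and bom sequences are backbone leftovers.

Between the ITRs, the human EF-1α promoter drives a cassette in which the EGFP coding sequence lies in the antisense orientation. An FRT site sits upstream and a minimal FRT in the opposite orientation sits downstream, an arrangement consistent with Flp-mediated inversion of the intervening segment into the sense orientation. Within that same segment, two same-orientation loxP sites flank a hammerhead ribozyme, also annotated on the reverse strand. The layout suggests that after Flp inversion the self-cleaving ribozyme would destabilise the transcript unless Cre has excised it, so that both recombinases are required, although the record does not spell out this mechanism. The cassette ends in W3SL, seen here as truncated WPRE and SV40 polyadenylation fragments; this compact 3′ element conserves AAV packaging capacity. The associated publication describes a single-vector strategy for labelling intersectionally defined cell populations in the brain.
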