Features (pLannotate 1.2.2; 25 found; start..end, strand, type, name):
     82..942     -  CDS            AmpR: β-lactamase; bla; confers resistance to ampicillin, carbenicillin, and related antibiotics
    943..1047    -  promoter       AmpR promoter: bla
   1142..1177    +  CDS            rop (fragment): Rop protein, which maintains plasmids at low copy number; rop
   1279..1378    +  misc_feature   bom (fragment): basis of mobility region from pBR322
   1384..1541    -  CDS            lacZα (fragment): LacZα fragment of β-galactosidase; lacZ fragment
   1574..1601    +  repeat_region  AAV2 ITR (fragment): inverted terminal repeat of adeno-associated virus serotype 2 inverted
   1630..1657    +  repeat_region  AAV2 ITR (fragment): inverted terminal repeat of adeno-associated virus serotype 2 inverted
   1720..1786    +  CDS            small t antigen (fragment): SV40 (simian virus 40) small t antigen
   1793..2971    +  promoter       EF-1α promoter: strong constitutive promoter for human elongation factor EF-1α
   3080..3127    +  protein_bind   FRT: FLP-mediated recombination occurs in the 8-bp core sequence TCTAGAAA (Turan and Bode, 2011). FLP recombinase from the Saccharomyces cerevisiae 2μ plasmid
   3140..3173    +  protein_bind   loxP: Cre-mediated recombination occurs in the 8-bp core sequence (GCATACAT). Cre recombinase
   3175..3224    -  ncRNA          Hammerhead 1: Accession: RF00163 - Hammerhead ribozyme (type I)
   3266..3299    +  protein_bind   loxP: Cre-mediated recombination occurs in the 8-bp core sequence (GCATACAT). Cre recombinase
   3314..4033    -  CDS            EGFP: the original enhanced GFP (Yang et al., 1996) mammalian codon-optimized
   4154..4187    -  protein_bind   FRT (minimal): supports FLP-mediated excision but not integration (Turan and Bode, 2011) FLP recombinase from the Saccharomyces cerevisiae 2μ plasmid
   4252..4409    +  misc_feature   WPRE (fragment): woodchuck hepatitis virus posttranscriptional regulatory element
   4415..4499    +  misc_feature   WPRE (fragment): woodchuck hepatitis virus posttranscriptional regulatory element
   4498..4541    -  polyA_signal   SV40 poly(A) signal (fragment): SV40 polyadenylation signal
   4545..4612    -  polyA_signal   SV40 poly(A) signal (fragment): SV40 polyadenylation signal
   4698..4838    +  repeat_region  AAV2 ITR: inverted terminal repeat of adeno-associated virus serotype 2 inverted
   4902..4918    -  protein_bind   lac operator: The lac repressor binds to the lac operator to inhibit transcription in E. coli. This inhibition can be relieved by adding lactose or isopropyl-β-D-thiogalactopyranoside (IPTG). lac repressor encoded by lacI
   4926..4956    -  promoter       lac promoter: promoter for the E. coli lac operon
   4971..4992    -  protein_bind   CAP binding site: CAP binding activates transcription in the presence of cAMP. E. coli catabolite activator protein
   5005..5097    -  CDS            lacI (fragment): lac repressor; lacI; The lac repressor binds to the lac operator to inhibit transcription in E. coli. This inhibition can be relieved by adding lactose or isopropyl-β-D-thiogalactopyranoside (IPTG).
   5280..5868    -  rep_origin     ori: high-copy-number ColE1/pMB1/pBR322/pUC origin of replication
>Addgene plasmid #218744 | pAAV-Ef1a-ConVERGD-eGFP-W3SL | addgene full sequence | sequence record 432133 | Addgene NGS Result
GATCTTCACCTAGATCCTTTTAAATTAAAAATGAAGTTTTAAATCAATCTAAAGTATATATGAGTAAACT
TGGTCTGACAGTTACCAATGCTTAATCAGTGAGGCACCTATCTCAGCGATCTGTCTATTTCGTTCATCCA
TAGTTGCCTGACTCCCCGTCGTGTAGATAACTACGATACGGGAGGGCTTACCATCTGGCCCCAGTGCTGC
AATGATACCGCGAGAACCACGCTCACCGGCTCCAGATTTATCAGCAATAAACCAGCCAGCCGGAAGGGCC
GAGCGCAGAAGTGGTCCTGCAACTTTATCCGCCTCCATCCAGTCTATTAATTGTTGCCGGGAAGCTAGAG
TAAGTAGTTCGCCAGTTAATAGTTTGCGCAACGTTGTTGCCATTGCTACAGGCATCGTGGTGTCACGCTC
GTCGTTTGGTATGGCTTCATTCAGCTCCGGTTCCCAACGATCAAGGCGAGTTACATGATCCCCCATGTTG
TGCAAAAAAGCGGTTAGCTCCTTCGGTCCTCCGATCGTTGTCAGAAGTAAGTTGGCCGCAGTGTTATCAC
TCATGGTTATGGCAGCACTGCATAATTCTCTTACTGTCATGCCATCCGTAAGATGCTTTTCTGTGACTGG
TGAGTACTCAACCAAGTCATTCTGAGAATAGTGTATGCGGCGACCGAGTTGCTCTTGCCCGGCGTCAATA
CGGGATAATACCGCGCCACATAGCAGAACTTTAAAAGTGCTCATCATTGGAAAACGTTCTTCGGGGCGAA
AACTCTCAAGGATCTTACCGCTGTTGAGATCCAGTTCGATGTAACCCACTCGTGCACCCAACTGATCTTC
AGCATCTTTTACTTTCACCAGCGTTTCTGGGTGAGCAAAAACAGGAAGGCAAAATGCCGCAAAAAAGGGA
ATAAGGGCGACACGGAAATGTTGAATACTCATACTCTTCCTTTTTCAATATTATTGAAGCATTTATCAGG
GTTATTGTCTCATGAGCGGATACATATTTGAATGTATTTAGAAAAATAAACAAATAGGGGTTCCGCGCAC
ATTTCCCCGAAAAGTGCCACCTGACGTCTAAGAAACCATTATTATCATGACATTAACCTATAAAAATAGG
CGTATCACGAGGCCCTTTTGTCTCGCGCGTTTCGGTGATGACGGTGAAAACCTCTGACACATGCAGCTCC
CGGAGACTGTCACAGCTTGTCTGTAAGCGGATGCCGGGAGCAGACAAGCCCGTCAGGGCGCGTCAGCGGG
TGTTGGCGGGTGTCGGGGCTGGCTTAACTATGCGGCATCAGAGCAGATTGTACTGAGAGTGCACCATATG
CGGTGTGAAATACCGCACAGATGCGTAAGGAGAAAATACCGCATCAGGCGCCATTCGCCATTCAGGCTGC
GCAACTGTTGGGAAGGGCGATCGGTGCGGGCCTCTTCGCTATTACGCCAGCTGGCGAAAGGGGGATGTGC
TGCAAGGCGATTAAGTTGGGTAACGCCAGGGTTTTCCCAGTCACGACGTTGTAAAACGACGGCCAGTGAA
TTGACGCGTATTGGGATCCAATCCTGCAGGCAGCTGCGCGCTCGCTCGCTCACTGAGGCCGCCCGGGCGT
CGGGCGACCTTTGGTCGCCCGGCCTCAGTGAGCGAGCGAGCGCGCAGAGAGGGAGTGGCCAACTCCATCA
CTAGGGGTTCCTGCGGCCGCACGCGTAAGCTTTGCAAAGATGGATAAAGTTTTAAACAGAGAGGAATCTT
TGCAGCTAATGGACCTTCTAGGTCTTGAAAGGAGTGGGAATTGGCTCCGGTGCCCGTCAGTGGGCAGAGC
GCACATCGCCCACAGTCCCCGAGAAGTTGGGGGGAGGGGTCGGCAATTGAACCGGTGCCTAGAGAAGGTG
GCGCGGGGTAAACTGGGAAAGTGATGTCGTGTACTGGCTCCGCCTTTTTCCCGAGGGTGGGGGAGAACCG
TATATAAGTGCAGTAGTCGCCGTGAACGTTCTTTTTCGCAACGGGTTTGCCGCCAGAACACAGGTAAGTG
CCGTGTGTGGTTCCCGCGGGCCTGGCCTCTTTACGGGTTATGGCCCTTGCGTGCCTTGAATTACTTCCAC
CTGGCTGCAGTACGTGATTCTTGATCCCGAGCTTCGGGTTGGAAGTGGGTGGGAGAGTTCGAGGCCTTGC
GCTTAAGGAGCCCCTTCGCCTCGTGCTTGAGTTGAGGCCTGGCCTGGGCGCTGGGGCCGCCGCGTGCGAA
TCTGGTGGCACCTTCGCGCCTGTCTCGCTGCTTTCGATAAGTCTCTAGCCATTTAAAATTTTTGATGACC
TGCTGCGACGCTTTTTTTCTGGCAAGATAGTCTTGTAAATGCGGGCCAAGATCTGCACACTGGTATTTCG
GTTTTTGGGGCCGCGGGCGGCGACGGGGCCCGTGCGTCCCAGCGCACATGTTCGGCGAGGCGGGGCCTGC
GAGCGCGGCCACCGAGAATCGGACGGGGGTAGTCTCAAGCTGGCCGGCCTGCTCTGGTGCCTGGCCTCGC
GCCGCCGTGTATCGCCCCGCCCTGGGCGGCAAGGCTGGCCCGGTCGGCACCAGTTGCGTGAGCGGAAAGA
TGGCCGCTTCCCGGCCCTGCTGCAGGGAGCTCAAAATGGAGGACGCGGCGCTCGGGAGAGCGGGCGGGTG
AGTCACCCACACAAAGGAAAAGGGCCTTTCCGTCCTCAGCCGTCGCTTCATGTGACTCCACGGAGTACCG
GGCGCCGTCCAGGCACCTCGATTAGTTCTCGAGCTTTTGGAGTACGTCGTCTTTAGGTTGGGGGGAGGGG
TTTTATGCGATGGAGTTTCCCCACACTGAGTGGGTGGAGACTGAAGTTAGGCCAGCTTGGCACTTGATGT
AATTCTCCTTGGAATTTGCCCTTTTTGAGTTTGGATCTTGGTTCATTCTCAAGCCTCAGACAGTGGTTCA
AAGTTTTTTTCTTCCATTTCAGGTGTCGTGAGGTACCGCTAGCGAAGTTCCTATTCTTCAAAAGGTATAG
GAACTTCATCAAAATAGGAAGACCAATGCTTCACCATCGACCCGAATTGCCAAGCATCACCATCGACACG
AAGTTCCTATTCCGAAGTTCCTATTCTCTAGAAAGTATAGGAACTTCGTCGACCTTAAGATAACTTCGTA
TAGCATACATTATACGAAGTTATAAAAACAAAAAGAAAAGCGCGTTTCGTCCTATTTGGGACTCGTCAGC
TGGATGTACGCGTTTCCGCGAATCCAGGACGCGCAAAGAAAGAAAATAACTTCGTATAGCATACATTATA
CGAAGTTATGAATTCATGCATGCTTACTTGTACAGCTCGTCCATGCCGAGAGTGATCCCGGCGGCGGTCA
CGAACTCCAGCAGGACCATGTGATCGCGCTTCTCGTTGGGGTCTTTGCTCAGGGCGGACTGGGTGCTCAG
GTAGTGGTTGTCGGGCAGCAGCACGGGGCCGTCGCCGATGGGGGTGTTCTGCTGGTAGTGGTCGGCGAGC
TGCACGCTGCCGTCCTCGATGTTGTGGCGGATCTTGAAGTTCACCTTGATGCCGTTCTTCTGCTTGTCGG
CCATGATATAGACGTTGTGGCTGTTGTAGTTGTACTCCAGCTTGTGCCCCAGGATGTTGCCGTCCTCCTT
GAAGTCGATGCCCTTCAGCTCGATGCGGTTCACCAGGGTGTCGCCCTCGAACTTCACCTCGGCGCGGGTC
TTGTAGTTGCCGTCGTCCTTGAAGAAGATGGTGCGCTCCTGGACGTAGCCTTCGGGCATGGCGGACTTGA
AGAAGTCGTGCTGCTTCATGTGGTCGGGGTAGCGGCTGAAGCACTGCACGCCGTAGGTCAGGGTGGTCAC
GAGGGTGGGCCAGGGCACGGGCAGCTTGCCGGTGGTGCAGATGAACTTCAGGGTCAGCTTGCCGTAGGTG
GCATCGCCCTCGCCCTCGCCGGACACGCTGAACTTGTGGCCGTTTACGTCGCCGTCCAGCTCGACCAGGA
TGGGCACCACCCCGGTGAACAGCTCCTCGCCCTTGCTCACCATGGTGGCACTAGTACCGGTCTCGAGGAA
GTTCCTATACCTTTTGAAGAATAGGAACTTCATCAAAATAGGAAGACCAATGCTTCACCATCGACCCGAA
TTGCCAAGCATCACCATCGACACGAAGTTCCTATACTTTCTAGAGAATAGGAACTTCGGAATAGTAACTT
CCGTACGAAGCTTTCTAGAGCTTAGCCGATTCGATATTCGATGCCCGAGATAATCAACCTCTGGATTACA
AAATTTGTGAAAGATTGACTGGTATTCTTAACTATGTTGCTCCTTTTACGCTATGTGGATACGCTGCTTT
AATGCCTTTGTATCATGCTATTGCTTCCCGTATGGCTTTCATTTTCTCCTCCTTGTATAAATCCTGGTTA
GTTCTTGCCACGGCGGAACTCATCGCCGCCTGCCTTGCCCGCTGCTGGACAGGGGCTCGGCTGTTGGGCA
CTGACAATTCCGTGGTGTTTATTTGTGAAATTTGTGATGCTATTGCTTTATTTGTAACCATCTAGCTTTA
TTTGTGAAATTTGTGATGCTATTGCTTTATTTGTAACCATTATAAGCTGCAATAAACAAGTTAACAACAA
CAATTGCATTCATTTTATGTTTCAGGTTCAGGGGGAGATGTGGGAGGTTTTTTAAAGCGGCCGGTAACCG
GAGCTCCAGGAACCCCTAGTGATGGAGTTGGCCACTCCCTCTCTGCGCGCTCGCTCGCTCACTGAGGCCG
GGCGACCAAAGGTCGCCCGACGCCCGGGCTTTGCCCGGGCGGCCTCAGTGAGCGAGCGAGCGCGCAGCTG
CCTGCAGGATTGGATCCCAATGGCGCGCCGAGCTTGGCGTAATCATGGTCATAGCTGTTTCCTGTGTGAA
ATTGTTATCCGCTCACAATTCCACACAACATACGAGCCGGAAGCATAAAGTGTAAAGCCTGGGGTGCCTA
ATGAGTGAGCTAACTCACATTAATTGCGTTGCGCTCACTGCCCGCTTTCCAGTCGGGAAACCTGTCGTGC
CAGCTGCATTAATGAATCGGCCAACGCGCGGGGAGAGGCGGTTTGCGTATTGGGCGCTCTTCCGCTTCCT
CGCTCACTGACTCGCTGCGCTCGGTCGTTCGGCTGCGGCGAGCGGTATCAGCTCACTCAAAGGCGGTAAT
ACGGTTATCCACAGAATCAGGGGATAACGCAGGAAAGAACATGTGAGCAAAAGGCCAGCAAAAGGCCAGG
AACCGTAAAAAGGCCGCGTTGCTGGCGTTTTTCCATAGGCTCCGCCCCCCTGACGAGCATCACAAAAATC
GACGCTCAAGTCAGAGGTGGCGAAACCCGACAGGACTATAAAGATACCAGGCGTTTCCCCCTGGAAGCTC
CCTCGTGCGCTCTCCTGTTCCGACCCTGCCGCTTACCGGATACCTGTCCGCCTTTCTCCCTTCGGGAAGC
GTGGCGCTTTCTCATAGCTCACGCTGTAGGTATCTCAGTTCGGTGTAGGTCGTTCGCTCCAAGCTGGGCT
GTGTGCACGAACCCCCCGTTCAGCCCGACCGCTGCGCCTTATCCGGTAACTATCGTCTTGAGTCCAACCC
GGTAAGACACGACTTATCGCCACTGGCAGCAGCCACTGGTAACAGGATTAGCAGAGCGAGGTATGTAGGC
GGTGCTACAGAGTTCTTGAAGTGGTGGCCTAACTACGGCTACACTAGAAGAACAGTATTTGGTATCTGCG
CTCTGCTGAAGCCAGTTACCTTCGGAAAAAGAGTTGGTAGCTCTTGATCCGGCAAACAAACCACCGCTGG
TAGCGGTGGTTTTTTTGTTTGCAAGCAGCAGATTACGCGCAGAAAAAAAGGATCTCAAGAAGATCCTTTG
ATCTTTTCTACGGGGTCTGACGCTCAGTGGAACGAAAACTCACGTTAAGGGATTTTGGTCATGAGATTAT
CAAAAAG
